Addgene plasmid #177870: mTln1-F2-pET151
Purpose: Expresses mouse Talin 1 F2 domain in bacterial cells
Depositing lab: Ben Goult. Depositing organization: London and South East University Group (LASE). Publication: Talin variant P229S compromises integrin activation and associates with multifaceted clinical symptoms. Azizi L, Varela L, Turkki P, Mykuliak VV, Korpela S, Ihalainen TO, Church J, Hytonen VP, Goult BT. Hum Mol Genet. 2022 Jul 21. pii: 6647920. doi: 10.1093/hmg/ddac163. PubMed 35861643.
Backbone
  Vector backbone: pET151
  Backbone size w/o insert (bp): 5742
  Total vector size (bp): 6102
  Vector type: Bacterial Expression
Growth in bacteria
  Bacterial resistance: Ampicillin, 100 μg/mL
  Growth temperature: 37°C
  Growth strain: DH5alpha
  Copy number: High Copy
Gene/Insert
  Gene/Insert name: mouse Talin 1 F2 domain (alt name: mTln1-F2)
  Species: M. musculus (mouse)
  Insert size (bp): 360
  GenBank ID: NC_000070.7
  Entrez Gene: Tln1 (a.k.a. Tln)
  Promoter: T7
  Tag / fusion protein: His-tag, TEV cleavage site (N terminal on backbone)
  Cloning method: TOPO Cloning
  Sequencing primers: 5′ TAATACGACTCACTATAGGG; 3′ GCTAGTTATTGCTCAGCGG
Terms and licenses: Academic/Nonprofit Terms; Industry Terms: Not Available to Industry
How to cite: mTln1-F2-pET151 was a gift from Ben Goult (Addgene plasmid # 177870 ; http://n2t.net/addgene:177870 ; RRID:Addgene_177870)
