[The description below was written by a language model from this plasmid's Addgene catalogue record and pLannotate feature annotations shown in this document.]
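Description:
mTln1-F2-pET151 is a 6.1 kb bacterial expression plasmid built on the pET151 backbone, into which a 360 bp fragment encoding the F2 subdomain of mouse talin 1 (Tln1) was inserted by TOPO cloning. It is maintained in E. coli through a ColE1/pBR322-type origin and selected with ampicillin via the β-lactamase gene and its native promoter. The catalogue lists it as high copy, although the feature table also shows the pBR322-derived rop gene and bom region, elements normally associated with copy-number restraint and mobilisation. Several short tetracycline-resistance fragments and a tet promoter remnant are annotated too. These appear to be non-functional leftovers of the pBR322 lineage rather than a usable marker.

Expression is driven by a T7 promoter followed directly by a lac operator and the strong phage T7 gene 10 ribosome binding site, and it ends at a T7 terminator. The plasmid carries its own lacI gene and promoter, so transcription stays repressed until it is induced with IPTG in a host that supplies T7 RNA polymerase. According to the record, the backbone adds an N-terminal His-tag and a TEV protease cleavage site. The annotation does not call the His-tag itself, but it detects a V5 epitope and a TEV site immediately upstream of the talin coding region, so the tags can be cleaved off after affinity purification. The automated annotation matches the insert to chicken TLN1, which presumably reflects sequence conservation, since the catalogue gives the source as mouse. The construct is used to produce recombinant talin F2 domain, and the associated work concerns talin variants and integrin activation.
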