Features (pLannotate 1.2.2; 21 found; start..end, strand, type, name):
    209..227     +  promoter       T7 promoter: promoter for bacteriophage T7 RNA polymerase
    228..252     +  protein_bind   lac operator: The lac repressor binds to the lac operator to inhibit transcription in E. coli. This inhibition can be relieved by adding lactose or isopropyl-β-D-thiogalactopyranoside (IPTG). lac repressor encoded by lacI
    267..289     +  RBS            RBS: efficient ribosome binding site from bacteriophage T7 gene 10 (Olins and Rangwala, 1989)
    318..359     +  CDS            V5 tag: epitope tag from simian virus 5
    345..737     +  CDS            TLN1 (fragment): TLN1_CHICK - Also known as TLN. Experimental evidence at protein level: Swiss-Prot protein existence level 1. Probably involved in connections of major cytoskeletal structures to the plasma membrane. Talin is a high molecular weight cytoskeletal protein concentrated at regions of cell-substratum contact and, in lymphocytes, at cell-cell contacts. From Gallus gallus (Chicken).
    360..379     +  CDS            TEV site (fragment): tobacco etch virus (TEV) protease recognition and cleavage site
    760..809     +  CDS            SET1 (fragment): solubility-enhancement tag derived from T7 phage gene 10B
    817..864     +  terminator     T7 terminator: transcription terminator for bacteriophage T7 RNA polymerase
    887..991     -  CDS            TcR (fragment): tetracycline efflux protein; tet; confers resistance to tetracycline
   1048..1071    -  promoter       tet promoter (fragment): E. coli promoter for tetracycline efflux protein gene
   1188..1292    +  promoter       AmpR promoter: bla
   1293..2153    +  CDS            AmpR: β-lactamase; bla; confers resistance to ampicillin, carbenicillin, and related antibiotics
   2324..2912    +  rep_origin     ori: high-copy-number ColE1/pMB1/pBR322/pUC origin of replication
   3098..3237    -  misc_feature   bom: basis of mobility region from pBR322
   3339..3530    -  CDS            rop: Rop protein, which maintains plasmids at low copy number; rop
   3547..3927    +  CDS            YPB1_ECOLX: Protein predicted: Swiss-Prot protein existence level 4. From Escherichia coli.
   4169..4793    -  CDS            TcR (fragment): tetracycline efflux protein; tet; confers resistance to tetracycline
   4808..4829    -  protein_bind   CAP binding site: CAP binding activates transcription in the presence of cAMP. E. coli catabolite activator protein
   4842..5924    -  CDS            lacI: lac repressor; lacI; The lac repressor binds to the lac operator to inhibit transcription in E. coli. This inhibition can be relieved by adding lactose or isopropyl-β-D-thiogalactopyranoside (IPTG).
   5925..6002    -  promoter       lacI promoter: lacI
   6010..187     -  CDS            TcR (fragment) (across the origin): tetracycline efflux protein; tet; confers resistance to tetracycline
>Addgene plasmid #177870 | mTln1-F2-pET151 | addgene full sequence | sequence record 362815 | Addgene NGS Result
CAAGGAGATGGCGCCCAACAGTCCCCCGGCCACGGGGCCTGCCACCATACCCACGCCGAAACAAGCGCTC
ATGAGCCCGAAGTGGCGAGCCCGATCTTCCCCATCGGTGATGTCGGCGATATAGGCGCCAGCAACCGCAC
CTGTGGCGCCGGTGATGCCGGCCACGATGCGTCCGGCGTAGAGGATCGAGATCTCGATCCCGCGAAATTA
ATACGACTCACTATAGGGGAATTGTGAGCGGATAACAATTCCCCTCTAGAAATAATTTTGTTTAACTTTA
AGAAGGAGATATACATATGCATCATCACCATCACCATGGTAAGCCTATCCCTAACCCTCTCCTCGGTCTC
GATTCTACGGAAAACCTGTATTTTCAGGGAATTGATCCCTTCACCAAGTTCTTCTATAGCGATCAGAATG
TGGATAGCCGTGATCCGGTGCAGCTGAATCTGCTGTATGTTCAGGCACGTGATGATATTCTGAATGGTAG
CCATCCGGTTAGCTTTGATAAAGCATGTGAATTTGCAGGTTTTCAGTGCCAGATTCAGTTTGGTCCGCAT
AATGAACAGAAACACAAAGCCGGTTTTCTGGATCTGAAAGATTTTCTGCCGAAAGAATACGTGAAACAGA
AAGGTGAACGCAAAATTTTCCAGGCGCATAAAAACTGTGGTCAGATGAGCGAAATTGAAGCCAAAGTTCG
TTATGTTAAACTGGCACGTAGCCTGAAAACGTATGGTTAAAAGGGCGAGCTCAGATCCGGCTGCTAACAA
AGCCCGAAAGGAAGCTGAGTTGGCTGCTGCCACCGCTGAGCAATAACTAGCATAACCCCTTGGGGCCTCT
AAACGGGTCTTGAGGGGTTTTTTGCTGAAAGGAGGAACTATATCCGGATATCCCGCAAGAGGCCCGGCAG
TACCGGCATAACCAAGCCTATGCCTACAGCATCCAGGGTGACGGTGCCGAGGATGACGATGAGCGCATTG
TTAGATTTCATACACGGTGCCTGACTGCGTTAGCAATTTAACTGTGATAAACTACCGCATTAAAGCTAGC
TTATCGATGATAAGCTGTCAAACATGAGAATTAATTCTTGAAGACGAAAGGGCCTCGTGATACGCCTATT
TTTATAGGTTAATGTCATGATAATAATGGTTTCTTAGACGTCAGGTGGCACTTTTCGGGGAAATGTGCGC
GGAACCCCTATTTGTTTATTTTTCTAAATACATTCAAATATGTATCCGCTCATGAGACAATAACCCTGAT
AAATGCTTCAATAATATTGAAAAAGGAAGAGTATGAGTATTCAACATTTCCGTGTCGCCCTTATTCCCTT
TTTTGCGGCATTTTGCCTTCCTGTTTTTGCTCACCCAGAAACGCTGGTGAAAGTAAAAGATGCTGAAGAT
CAGTTGGGTGCACGAGTGGGTTACATCGAACTGGATCTCAACAGCGGTAAGATCCTTGAGAGTTTTCGCC
CCGAAGAACGTTTTCCAATGATGAGCACTTTTAAAGTTCTGCTATGTGGCGCGGTATTATCCCGTGTTGA
CGCCGGGCAAGAGCAACTCGGTCGCCGCATACACTATTCTCAGAATGACTTGGTTGAGTACTCACCAGTC
ACAGAAAAGCATCTTACGGATGGCATGACAGTAAGAGAATTATGCAGTGCTGCCATAACCATGAGTGATA
ACACTGCGGCCAACTTACTTCTGACAACGATCGGAGGACCGAAGGAGCTAACCGCTTTTTTGCACAACAT
GGGGGATCATGTAACTCGCCTTGATCGTTGGGAACCGGAGCTGAATGAAGCCATACCAAACGACGAGCGT
GACACCACGATGCCTGCAGCAATGGCAACAACGTTGCGCAAACTATTAACTGGCGAACTACTTACTCTAG
CTTCCCGGCAACAATTAATAGACTGGATGGAGGCGGATAAAGTTGCAGGACCACTTCTGCGCTCGGCCCT
TCCGGCTGGCTGGTTTATTGCTGATAAATCTGGAGCCGGTGAGCGTGGGTCTCGCGGTATCATTGCAGCA
CTGGGGCCAGATGGTAAGCCCTCCCGTATCGTAGTTATCTACACGACGGGGAGTCAGGCAACTATGGATG
AACGAAATAGACAGATCGCTGAGATAGGTGCCTCACTGATTAAGCATTGGTAACTGTCAGACCAAGTTTA
CTCATATATACTTTAGATTGATTTAAAACTTCATTTTTAATTTAAAAGGATCTAGGTGAAGATCCTTTTT
GATAATCTCATGACCAAAATCCCTTAACGTGAGTTTTCGTTCCACTGAGCGTCAGACCCCGTAGAAAAGA
TCAAAGGATCTTCTTGAGATCCTTTTTTTCTGCGCGTAATCTGCTGCTTGCAAACAAAAAAACCACCGCT
ACCAGCGGTGGTTTGTTTGCCGGATCAAGAGCTACCAACTCTTTTTCCGAAGGTAACTGGCTTCAGCAGA
GCGCAGATACCAAATACTGTCCTTCTAGTGTAGCCGTAGTTAGGCCACCACTTCAAGAACTCTGTAGCAC
CGCCTACATACCTCGCTCTGCTAATCCTGTTACCAGTGGCTGCTGCCAGTGGCGATAAGTCGTGTCTTAC
CGGGTTGGACTCAAGACGATAGTTACCGGATAAGGCGCAGCGGTCGGGCTGAACGGGGGGTTCGTGCACA
CAGCCCAGCTTGGAGCGAACGACCTACACCGAACTGAGATACCTACAGCGTGAGCTATGAGAAAGCGCCA
CGCTTCCCGAAGGGAGAAAGGCGGACAGGTATCCGGTAAGCGGCAGGGTCGGAACAGGAGAGCGCACGAG
GGAGCTTCCAGGGGGAAACGCCTGGTATCTTTATAGTCCTGTCGGGTTTCGCCACCTCTGACTTGAGCGT
CGATTTTTGTGATGCTCGTCAGGGGGGCGGAGCCTATGGAAAAACGCCAGCAACGCGGCCTTTTTACGGT
TCCTGGCCTTTTGCTGGCCTTTTGCTCACATGTTCTTTCCTGCGTTATCCCCTGATTCTGTGGATAACCG
TATTACCGCCTTTGAGTGAGCTGATACCGCTCGCCGCAGCCGAACGACCGAGCGCAGCGAGTCAGTGAGC
GAGGAAGCGGAAGAGCGCCTGATGCGGTATTTTCTCCTTACGCATCTGTGCGGTATTTCACACCGCAATG
GTGCACTCTCAGTACAATCTGCTCTGATGCCGCATAGTTAAGCCAGTATACACTCCGCTATCGCTACGTG
ACTGGGTCATGGCTGCGCCCCGACACCCGCCAACACCCGCTGACGCGCCCTGACGGGCTTGTCTGCTCCC
GGCATCCGCTTACAGACAAGCTGTGACCGTCTCCGGGAGCTGCATGTGTCAGAGGTTTTCACCGTCATCA
CCGAAACGCGCGAGGCAGCTGCGGTAAAGCTCATCAGCGTGGTCGTGAAGCGATTCACAGATGTCTGCCT
GTTCATCCGCGTCCAGCTCGTTGAGTTTCTCCAGAAGCGTTAATGTCTGGCTTCTGATAAAGCGGGCCAT
GTTAAGGGCGGTTTTTTCCTGTTTGGTCACTGATGCCTCCGTGTAAGGGGGATTTCTGTTCATGGGGGTA
ATGATACCGATGAAACGAGAGAGGATGCTCACGATACGGGTTACTGATGATGAACATGCCCGGTTACTGG
AACGTTGTGAGGGTAAACAACTGGCGGTATGGATGCGGCGGGACCAGAGAAAAATCACTCAGGGTCAATG
CCAGCGCTTCGTTAATACAGATGTAGGTGTTCCACAGGGTAGCCAGCAGCATCCTGCGATGCAGATCCGG
AACATAATGGTGCAGGGCGCTGACTTCCGCGTTTCCAGACTTTACGAAACACGGAAACCGAAGACCATTC
ATGTTGTTGCTCAGGTCGCAGACGTTTTGCAGCAGCAGTCGCTTCACGTTCGCTCGCGTATCGGTGATTC
ATTCTGCTAACCAGTAAGGCAACCCCGCCAGCCTAGCCGGGTCCTCAACGACAGGAGCACGATCATGCGC
ACCCGTGGCCAGGACCCAACGCTGCCCGAGATGCGCCGCGTGCGGCTGCTGGAGATGGCGGACGCGATGG
ATATGTTCTGCCAAGGGTTGGTTTGCGCATTCACAGTTCTCCGCAAGAATTGATTGGCTCCAATTCTTGG
AGTGGTGAATCCGTTAGCGAGGTGCCGCCGGCTTCCATTCAGGTCGAGGTGGCCCGGCTCCATGCACCGC
GACGCAACGCGGGGAGGCAGACAAGGTATAGGGCGGCGCCTACAATCCATGCCAACCCGTTCCATGTGCT
CGCCGAGGCGGCATAAATCGCCGTGACGATCAGCGGTCCAATGATCGAAGTTAGGCTGGTAAGAGCCGCG
AGCGATCCTTGAAGCTGTCCCTGATGGTCGTCATCTACCTGCCTGGACAGCATGGCCTGCAACGCGGGCA
TCCCGATGCCGCCGGAAGCGAGAAGAATCATAATGGGGAAGGCCATCCAGCCTCGCGTCGCGAACGCCAG
CAAGACGTAGCCCAGCGCGTCGGCCGCCATGCCGGCGATAATGGCCTGCTTCTCGCCGAAACGTTTGGTG
GCGGGACCAGTGACGAAGGCTTGAGCGAGGGCGTGCAAGATTCCGAATACCGCAAGCGACAGGCCGATCA
TCGTCGCGCTCCAGCGAAAGCGGTCCTCGCCGAAAATGACCCAGAGCGCTGCCGGCACCTGTCCTACGAG
TTGCATGATAAAGAAGACAGTCATAAGTGCGGCGACGATAGTCATGCCCCGCGCCCACCGGAAGGAGCTG
ACTGGGTTGAAGGCTCTCAAGGGCATCGGTCGAGATCCCGGTGCCTAATGAGTGAGCTAACTTACATTAA
TTGCGTTGCGCTCACTGCCCGCTTTCCAGTCGGGAAACCTGTCGTGCCAGCTGCATTAATGAATCGGCCA
ACGCGCGGGGAGAGGCGGTTTGCGTATTGGGCGCCAGGGTGGTTTTTCTTTTCACCAGTGAGACGGGCAA
CAGCTGATTGCCCTTCACCGCCTGGCCCTGAGAGAGTTGCAGCAAGCGGTCCACGCTGGTTTGCCCCAGC
AGGCGAAAATCCTGTTTGATGGTGGTTAACGGCGGGATATAACATGAGCTGTCTTCGGTATCGTCGTATC
CCACTACCGAGATATCCGCACCAACGCGCAGCCCGGACTCGGTAATGGCGCGCATTGCGCCCAGCGCCAT
CTGATCGTTGGCAACCAGCATCGCAGTGGGAACGATGCCCTCATTCAGCATTTGCATGGTTTGTTGAAAA
CCGGACATGGCACTCCAGTCGCCTTCCCGTTCCGCTATCGGCTGAATTTGATTGCGAGTGAGATATTTAT
GCCAGCCAGCCAGACGCAGACGCGCCGAGACAGAACTTAATGGGCCCGCTAACAGCGCGATTTGCTGGTG
ACCCAATGCGACCAGATGCTCCACGCCCAGTCGCGTACCGTCTTCATGGGAGAAAATAATACTGTTGATG
GGTGTCTGGTCAGAGACATCAAGAAATAACGCCGGAACATTAGTGCAGGCAGCTTCCACAGCAATGGCAT
CCTGGTCATCCAGCGGATAGTTAATGATCAGCCCACTGACGCGTTGCGCGAGAAGATTGTGCACCGCCGC
TTTACAGGCTTCGACGCCGCTTCGTTCTACCATCGACACCACCACGCTGGCACCCAGTTGATCGGCGCGA
GATTTAATCGCCGCGACAATTTGCGACGGCGCGTGCAGGGCCAGACTGGAGGTGGCAACGCCAATCAGCA
ACGACTGTTTGCCCGCCAGTTGTTGTGCCACGCGGTTGGGAATGTAATTCAGCTCCGCCATCGCCGCTTC
CACTTTTTCCCGCGTTTTCGCAGAAACGTGGCTGGCCTGGTTCACCACGCGGGAAACGGTCTGATAAGAG
ACACCGGCATACTCTGCGACATCGTATAACGTTACTGGTTTCACATTCACCACCCTGAATTGACTCTCTT
CCGGGCGCTATCATGCCATACCGCGAAAGGTTTTGCGCCATTCGATGGTGTCCGGGATCTCGACGCTCTC
CCTTATGCGACTCCTGCATTAGGAAGCAGCCCAGTAGTAGGTTGAGGCCGTTGAGCACCGCCGCCGCAAG
GAATGGTGCATG
